>Addgene plasmid #163916 | pXPR-SF61 | addgene full sequence | sequence record 327914 | Addgene NGS Result
AAGAAACCAATTGTCCATATTGCATCAGACATTGCCGTCACTGCGTCTTTTACTGGCTCTTCTCGCTAAC
CAAACCGGTAACCCCGCTTATTAAAAGCATTCTGTAACAAAGCGGGACCAAAGCCATGACAAAAACGCGT
AACAAAAGTGTCTATAATCACGGCAGAAAAGTCCACATTGATTATTTGCACGGCGTCACACTTTGCTATG
CCATAGCATTTTTATCCATAAGATTAGCGGATCCTACCTGACGCTTTTTATCGCAACTCTCTACTGTTTC
TCCATACCCGTTTTTTTGGGCTAACAGGAGGAATTAGATCTATGGACGAATTTGAAATGATAAAGAGAAA
CACATCTGAAATTATCAGCGAGGAAGAGTTAAGAGAGGTTTTAAAAAAAGATGAAAAATCTGCTGTGATA
GGTTTTGAACCAAGTGGTAAAATACATTTAGGGCATTATCTCCAAATAAAAAAGATGATTGATTTACAAA
ATGCTGGATTTGATATAATTATATCGTTGGCTGATTTACATGCCTATTTAAACCAGAAAGGAGAGTTGGA
TGAGATTAGAAAAATAGGAGATTATAACAAAAAAGTTTTTGAAGCAATGGGGTTAAAGGCAAAATATGTT
TATGGAAGTGAATGGGCGCTTGATAAGGATTATACACTGAATGTCTATAGATTGGCTTTAAAAACTACCT
TAAAAAGAGCAAGAAGGAGTATGGAACTTATAGCAAGAGAGGATGAAAATCCAAAGGTTGCTGAAGTTAT
CTATCCAATAATGCAGGTTAATGGCGTTCATTATAAGGGCGTTGATGTTGCAGTTGGGGGGATGGAGCAG
AGAAAAATACACATGTTAGCAAGGGAGCTTTTACCAAAAAAGGTTGTTTGTATTCACAACCCTGTCTTAA
CGGGTTTGGATGGAGAAGGAAAGATGAGTTCTTCAAAAGGGAATTTTATAGCTGTTGATGACTCTCCAGA
AGAGATTAGGGCTAAGATAAAGAAAGCATACTGCCCAGCTGGAGTTGTTGAAGGAAATCCAATAATGGAG
ATAGCTAAATACTTCCTTGAATATCCTTTAACCATAAAAAGGCCAGAAAAATTTGGTGGAGATTTGACAG
TTAATAGCTATGAGGAGTTAGAGAGTTTATTTAAAAATAAGGAATTGCATCCAATGAGATTAAAAAATGC
TGTAGCTGAAGAACTTATAAAGATTTTAGAGCCAATTAGAAAGAGATTATAAGTCGACCATCATCATCAT
CATCATTGAGTTTAAACGGTCTCCAGCTTGGCTGTTTTGGCGGATGAGAGAAGATTTTCAGCCTGATACA
GATTAAATCAGAACGCAGAAGCGGTCTGATAAAACAGAATTTGCCTGGCGGCAGTAGCGCGGTGGTCCCA
CCTGACCCCATGCCGAACTCAGAAGTGAAACGCCGTAGCGCCGATGGTAGTGTGGGGTCTCCCCATGCGA
GAGTAGGGAACTGCCAGGCATCAAATAAAACGAAAGGCTCAGTCGAAAGACTGGGCCTTGTTTGTGAGCT
CCCGGTCATCAATCATCCCCATAATCCTTGTTAATTCCGCTTCGCAACATGTGAGCACCGGTTTATTGAC
TACCGGAAGCAGTGTGACCGTGTGCTTCTCAAATGCCTGAGGCCAGTTTGCTCAGGCTCTCCCCGTGGAG
GTAATAATTGACGATATGATCAGTGCACGGCTAACTAAGCGGCCTGCTGACTTTCTCGCCGATCAAAAGG
CATTTTGCTATTAAGGGATTGACGAGGGCGTATCTGCGCAGTAAGATGCGCCCCGCATTCCGGCGGTAGT
TCAGCAGGGCAGAACGGCGGACTCTAAATCCGCATGGCAGGGGTTCAAATCCCCTCCGCCGGACCAAATT
CGAAAAGCCTGCTCAACGAGCAGGCTTTTTTGCATGCTCGAGCAGCTCAGGGTCGAATTTGCTTTCGAAT
TTCTGCCATTCATCCGCTTATTATCACTTATTCAGGCGTAGCAACCAGGCGTTTAAGGGCACCAATAACT
GCCTTAAAAAAATTACGCCCCGCCCTGCCACTCATCGCAGTACTGTTGTAATTCATTAAGCATTCTGCCG
ACATGGAAGCCATCACAAACGGCATGATGAACCTGAATCGCCAGCGGCATCAGCACCTTGTCGCCTTGCG
TATAATATTTGCCCATGGTGAAAACGGGGGCGAAGAAGTTGTCCATATTGGCCACGTTTAAATCAAAACT
GGTGAAACTCACCCAGGGATTGGCTGAGACGAAAAACATATTCTCAATAAACCCTTTAGGGAAATAGGCC
AGGTTTTCACCGTAACACGCCACATCTTGCGAATATATGTGTAGAAACTGCCGGAAATCGTCGTGGTATT
CACTCCAGAGCGATGAAAACGTTTCAGTTTGCTCATGGAAAACGGTGTAACAAGGGTGAACACTATCCCA
TATCACCAGCTCACCGTCTTTCATTGCCATACGGAATTCCGGATGAGCATTCATCAGGCGGGCAAGAATG
TGAATAAAGGCCGGATAAAACTTGTGCTTATTTTTCTTTACGGTCTTTAAAAAGGCCGTAATATCCAGCT
GAACGGTCTGGTTATAGGTACATTGAGCAACTGACTGAAATGCCTCAAAATGTTCTTTACGATGCCATTG
GGATATATCAACGGTGGTATATCCAGTGATTTTTTTCTCCATTTTAGCTTCCTTAGCTCCTGAAAATCTC
GATAACTCAAAAAATACGCCCGGTAGTGATCTTATTTCATTATGGTGAAAGTTGGAACCTCTTACGTGCC
GATCAACGTCTCATTTTCGCCAAAAGTTGGCCCAGGGCTTCCCGGTATCAACAGGGACACCAGGATTTAT
TTATTCTGCGAAGTGATCTTCCGTCACAGGTATTTATTCGGCGCAAAGTGCGTCGGGTGATGCTGCCAAC
TTACTGATTTAGTGTATGATGGTGTTTTTGAGGTGCTCCAGTGGCTTCTGTTTCTATCAGCTGTCCCTCC
TGTTCAGCTACTGACGGGGTGGTGCGTAACGGCAAAAGCACCGCCGGACATCAGCGCTAGCGGAGTGTAT
ACTGGCTTACTATGTTGGCACTGATGAGGGTGTCAGTGAAGTGCTTCATGTGGCAGGAGAAAAAAGGCTG
CACCGGTGCGTCAGCAGAATATGTGATACAGGATATATTCCGCTTCCTCGCTCACTGACTCGCTACGCTC
GGTCGTTCGACTGCGGCGAGCGGAAATGGCTTACGAACGGGGCGGAGATTTCCTGGAAGATGCCAGGAAG
ATACTTAACAGGGAAGTGAGAGGGCCGCGGCAAAGCCGTTTTTCCATAGGCTCCGCCCCCCTGACAAGCA
TCACGAAATCTGACGCTCAAATCAGTGGTGGCGAAACCCGACAGGACTATAAAGATACCAGGCGTTTCCC
CCTGGCGGCTCCCTCGTGCGCTCTCCTGTTCCTGCCTTTCGGTTTACCGGTGTCATTCCGCTGTTATGGC
CGCGTTTGTCTCATTCCACGCCTGACACTCAGTTCCGGGTAGGCAGTTCGCTCCAAGCTGGACTGTATGC
ACGAACCCCCCGTTCAGTCCGACCGCTGCGCCTTATCCGGTAACTATCGTCTTGAGTCCAACCCGGAAAG
ACATGCAAAAGCACCACTGGCAGCAGCCACTGGTAATTGATTTAGAGGAGTTAGTCTTGAAGTCATGCGC
CGGTTAAGGCTAAACTGAAAGGACAAGTTTTGGTGACTGCGCTCCTCCAAGCCAGTTACCTCGGTTCAAA
GAGTTGGTAGCTCAGAGAACCTTCGAAAAACCGCCCTGCAAGGCGGTTTTTTCGTTTTCAGAGCAAGAGA
TTACGCGCAGACCAAAACGATCTCAAGAAGATCATCTTATTAATCAGATAAAATATTTCTAGATTTCAGT
GCAATTTATCTCTTCAAATGTAGCACCTGAAGTCAGCCCCATACGATATAAGTTGTAATTCTCATGTTTG
ACAGCTTATCATCGATAAGCTTGGTACCCAATTATGACAACTTGACGGCTACATCATTCACTTTTTCTTC
ACAACCGGCACGGAACTCGCTCGGGCTGGCCCCGGTGCATTTTTTAAATACCCGCGAGAAATAGAGTTGA
TCGTCAAAACCAACATTGCGACCGACGGTGGCGATAGGCATCCGGGTGGTGCTCAAAAGCAGCTTCGCCT
GGCTGATACGTTGGTCCTCGCGCCAGCTTAAGACGCTAATCCCTAACTGCTGGCGGAAAAGATGTGACAG
ACGCGACGGCGACAAGCAAACATGCTGTGCGACGCTGGCGATATCAAAATTGCTGTCTGCCAGGTGATCG
CTGATGTACTGACAAGCCTCGCGTACCCGATTATCCATCGGTGGATGGAGCGACTCGTTAATCGCTTCCA
TGCGCCGCAGTAACAATTGCTCAAGCAGATTTATCGCCAGCAGCTCCGAATAGCGCCCTTCCCCTTGCCC
GGCGTTAATGATTTGCCCAAACAGGTCGCTGAAATGCGGCTGGTGCGCTTCATCCGGGCGAAAGAACCCC
GTATTGGCAAATATTGACGGCCAGTTAAGCCATTCATGCCAGTAGGCGCGCGGACGAAAGTAAACCCACT
GGTGATACCATTCGCGAGCCTCCGGATGACGACCGTAGTGATGAATCTCTCCTGGCGGGAACAGCAAAAT
ATCACTCGGTCGGCAAACAAATTCTCGTCCCTGATTTTTCACCACCCCCTGACCGCGAATGGTGAGATTG
AGAATATAACCTTTCATTCCCAGCGGTCGGTCGATAAAAAAATCGAGATAACCGTTGGCCTCAATCGGCG
TTAAACCCGCCACCAGATGGGCATTAAACGAGTATCCCGGCAGCAGGGGATCATTTTGCGCTTCAGCCAT
ACTTTTCATACTCCCGCCATTCAGAG
Features (pLannotate 1.2.2; 13 found; start..end, strand, type, name):
      1..285     +  promoter       araBAD promoter: araBAD; promoter of the L-arabinose operon of E. coli; the araC regulatory gene is transcribed in the opposite direction (Guzman et al., 1995)
    322..1239    +  CDS            tyrS: SYY_METJA - Experimental evidence at protein level: Swiss-Prot protein existence level 1. Catalyzes the attachment of tyrosine to tRNA(Tyr) in a two- step reaction: tyrosine is first activated by ATP to form Tyr-AMP and then transferred to the acceptor end of tRNA(Tyr). From Methanocaldococcus jannaschii (strain ATCC 43067 / DSM 2661 / JAL-1 / JCM 10045 / NBRC 100440) (Methanococcus jannaschii).
   1249..1266    +  CDS            capTEV™ (fragment): composite tag for in vivo biotinylation, TEV protease cleavage, and 6xHis tagging
   1373..1488    +  ncRNA          5S rRNA: Accession: RF00001 - 5S ribosomal RNA
   1492..1529    +  terminator     rrnB T1 terminator (fragment): transcription terminator T1 from the E. coli rrnB gene
   1809..1882    +  ncRNA          tRNA: Accession: RF00005 - tRNA
   2043..2702    -  CDS            CmR: chloramphenicol acetyltransferase; cat; confers resistance to chloramphenicol
   2703..2805    -  promoter       cat promoter: promoter of the E. coli cat gene encoding chloramphenicol acetyltransferase
   2926..3069    +  mobile_element IS1 (fragment): prokaryotic transposable element IS1
   3188..3243    -  rep_origin     RSF ori (fragment): Plasmids containing the RSF 1030 origin of replication can be propagated in E. coli cells that contain additional plasmids with compatible origins.
   3331..3876    -  rep_origin     p15A ori: Plasmids containing the medium-copy-number p15A origin of replication can be propagated in E. coli cells that contain a second plasmid with the ColE1 origin.
   3988..4012    +  promoter       tet promoter (fragment): E. coli promoter for tetracycline efflux protein gene
   4022..4900    -  CDS            araC: L-arabinose regulatory protein; araC
