[The description below was written by a language model from this plasmid's Addgene catalogue record and pLannotate feature annotations shown in this document.]
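Description:
pXPR-SF61 is a 4,926 bp bacterial expression plasmid built on a pACYC backbone. It supplies an orthogonal aminoacyl-tRNA synthetase/tRNA pair for genetic code expansion in E. coli. The plasmid replicates from the p15A origin, which the catalogue lists as low copy. It is selected with chloramphenicol through a cat gene driven by its own promoter. Because p15A is compatible with ColE1-type origins, the plasmid can coexist with a second plasmid, such as one carrying a target gene. Short IS1, RSF origin and tet promoter fragments are also annotated, and these appear to be backbone remnants or partial homology matches rather than functional parts.

The payload is a 921 bp synthetic synthetase gene recorded as the SF5Phe tRNA synthetase. The feature table matches it to the Methanocaldococcus jannaschii tyrosyl-tRNA synthetase, consistent with an engineered variant of that enzyme that accepts para-pentafluorosulfanyl-phenylalanine. The record does not list the specific mutations. The gene sits downstream of the araBAD promoter, and araC is encoded divergently, so synthetase expression is inducible with L-arabinose. An 18 bp tag fragment immediately follows the coding sequence and is probably a 6xHis tag. A 5S rRNA segment and a partial rrnB T1 terminator from the rrnB region come next. A separately annotated tRNA gene lies further downstream and is presumably the cognate amber suppressor, although the table does not identify its promoter.

Together, the synthetase charges the suppressor tRNA with the unnatural amino acid. The charged tRNA decodes an in-frame amber (TAG) codon, placing this fluorinated residue site-specifically into a protein of interest produced in E. coli.
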