Addgene plasmid #163916: pXPR-SF61
Purpose: tRNA synthetase/tRNA pair for the in vivo incorporation of para-Pentafluorosulfanyl-Phenylalanine, into proteins in E. coli in response to the amber (TAG) codon
Depositing lab: Thomas Huber. Depositing organization: Australian National University. Publication: Genetic Encoding of para-Pentafluorosulfanyl Phenylalanine: A Highly Hydrophobic and Strongly Electronegative Group for Stable Protein Interactions. Qianzhu H, Welegedara AP, Williamson H, McGrath AE, Mahawaththa MC, Dixon NE, Otting G, Huber T. J Am Chem Soc. 2020 Oct 14;142(41):17277-17281. doi: 10.1021/jacs.0c07976. Epub 2020 Sep 30. PubMed 32975937.
Backbone
  Vector backbone: pACYC
  Backbone size w/o insert (bp): 4005
  Total vector size (bp): 4926
  Vector type: Bacterial Expression
Growth in bacteria
  Bacterial resistance: Chloramphenicol, 25 μg/mL
  Growth temperature: 37°C
  Growth strain: DH5alpha
  Copy number: Low Copy
Gene/Insert
  Gene/Insert name: SF5Phe tRNA synthetase
  Species: Synthetic
  Insert size (bp): 921
  Promoter: araBAD
  Cloning method: Ligation Independent Cloning
  Sequencing primers: 5′ ATGCCATAGCATTTTTATCC; 3′ GATTTAATCTGTATCAGG
Terms and licenses: Academic/Nonprofit Terms; Industry Terms: Not Available to Industry
How to cite: pXPR-SF61 was a gift from Thomas Huber (Addgene plasmid # 163916 ; http://n2t.net/addgene:163916 ; RRID:Addgene_163916)
